>Addgene plasmid #15874 | pISH-H2-M10.5 | depositor partial sequence | sequence record 8412 | Author sequence
AGTATCGTGTAGGCTCACACTGGCTGCAGACTTTCAACGCTGTGATTTTGGAGCCTGGCATGGTTAATTC
CCGGTTCATCCACATTGGCTATGTAGACTCTATAGAGTATCAGAGATATGACAGCAAAGAACCAATTGCA
GTTTTGCTACCTCGGGTTGCATGGATGGAGCAGGTGCCAATGACATATTGGGCCAGTGAGACAGCAAGCA
TTGCGGAATTGTCACAGGTAGACAGGCGAATTCTTCACTTCATGGTGAACAAAAATGAACAAAGAATGGA
CGATTATCACACCCTGCAGGAAGTGTATGGCTGCAATGTGGCTAATGATGGGAGCTTCCTCGGCGGTCAC
TTCCGGCTCACCTACTATGGCTATGATGACTTATACCTGAATGAGAACCTGAGCTCCTGGATTGCACATG
GAAACGCAGCTGAATATGTGAAGAGCAGGTGGGACGGTGGAGGTGATGCAGAAAGGTGGAAGACTTACCT
GCAAGGAGTGTGCGTGGAAAGGCTTCTTAGATACCTGGTC
