>Addgene plasmid #15874 | pISH-H2-M10.5 | addgene partial sequence | sequence record 22609 | T7 5'-TAATACGACTCACTATAGGG-3'
CTCCGGGCCGCCATGGCGGCCGCGGGAATTCGATTGACCAGGTATCTAAGAAGCCTTTCCACGCACACTC
CTTGCAGGTAAGTCTTCCACCTTTCTGCATCACCTCCACCGTCCCACCTGCTCTTCACATATTCAGCTGC
GTTTCCATGTGCAATCCAGGAGCTCAGGTTCTCATTCAGGTATAAGTCATCATAGCCATAGTAGGTGAGC
CGGAAGTGACCGCCGAGGAAGCTCCCATCATTAGCCACATTGCAGCCATACACTTCCTGCAGGGTGTGAT
AATCGTCCATTCTTTGTTCATTTTTGTTCACCATGAAGTGAAGAATTCGCCTGTCTACCTGTGACAATTC
CGCAATGCTTGCTGTCTCACTGGCCCAATATGTCATTGGCACCTGCTCCATCCATGCAACCCGAGGTAGC
AAAACTGCAATTGGTTCTTTGCTGTCATATCTCTGATACTCTATAGAGTCTACATAGCCAATGTGGATGA
ACCGGGAATTAACCATGCCAGGCTCCAAAATCACAGCGTTGAAAGTCTGCAGCCAGTGTGAGCCTACACG
ATACTAATCACTAGTGAATTCGCGGCCGCCTGCAGGTCGACCATATGGGAGAGCTCCCAACGCGTTGGAT
GCATAGCTTGAGTATTCTATAGTGTCACCTAAATAGCTTGGCGTAATCATGGTCATAGCTGTTTCCTGTG
TGAAATTGTTATCCGCTCACAATTCCACACAACATACGAGCCGGAAGCATAAAGTGTAAAGCCTGGGGTG
CCTAATGAGTGAGCTAACTCACATTAATTGCGTTGCGCTCACTGC
