[The description below was written by a language model from this plasmid's Addgene catalogue record.]
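Description:
pISH-H2-M10.5 is a small bacterial cloning plasmid that serves as a template for making RNA probes for in situ hybridization. It is built on pGEM-T Easy, a roughly 3 kb high-copy E. coli vector selected with ampicillin. In this backbone the cloning site is flanked by opposing SP6 and T7 bacteriophage RNA polymerase promoters, which is consistent with the record listing SP6 and T7 as the 5′ and 3′ sequencing primers. The plasmid has no eukaryotic promoter or expression elements recorded and is not intended for expression in mammalian cells. No feature table is supplied, so details of the backbone beyond the catalogue fields are not documented here.

The insert is a fragment of about 530 bp from mouse H2-M10.5 (also known as 6.9H), a member of the H2-M10 family of major histocompatibility complex class Ib genes. At this length it is a partial gene fragment suited to hybridization rather than a full coding sequence, although the record does not state which region of the transcript it covers. According to the depositor's note, linearizing the plasmid with SpeI and transcribing with T7 RNA polymerase yields run-off antisense RNA, which hybridizes to the endogenous mRNA. The record gives no corresponding recipe for a sense control.

The associated study examined combinatorial coexpression of neural and immune multigene families in mouse vomeronasal sensory neurons, so the construct's purpose is to detect H2-M10.5 transcripts in tissue sections and map which neurons express this family member.
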