Addgene plasmid #15874: pISH-H2-M10.5
Depositing lab: Peter Mombaerts. Depositing organization: Rockefeller University. Publication: Combinatorial coexpression of neural and immune multigene families in mouse vomeronasal sensory neurons. Ishii T, Hirota J, Mombaerts P. Curr Biol. 2003 Mar 4. 13(5):394-400. 10.1016/S0960-9822(03)00092-7 PubMed 12620187.
Backbone
  Vector backbone: pGEM-T Easy
  Backbone size w/o insert (bp): 3015
Growth in bacteria
  Bacterial resistance: Ampicillin, 100 μg/mL
  Growth temperature: 37°C
  Growth strain: DH5alpha
  Copy number: High Copy
Gene/Insert
  Gene/Insert name: H2-M10.5
  Species: M. musculus (mouse)
  Insert size (bp): 530
  Entrez Gene: H2-M10.5 (a.k.a. 6.9H)
  Cloning method: Restriction Enzyme
  Sequencing primers: 5′ SP6; 3′ T7
Terms and licenses: Academic/Nonprofit Terms; Industry Terms: Not Available to Industry
Depositor comments: SpeI digestion and T7 RNA polymerase for antisense probe
How to cite: pISH-H2-M10.5 was a gift from Peter Mombaerts (Addgene plasmid # 15874 ; http://n2t.net/addgene:15874 ; RRID:Addgene_15874)
